>Addgene plasmid #122616 | TC513 | addgene full sequence | sequence record 244028 | Addgene NGS Result
TCTCCCCGCGCGTTGGCCGATTCATTAATGCAGCTGGCACGACAGGTTTCCCGACTGGAAAGCGGGCAGT
GAGCGCAACGCAATTAATGTGAGTTAGCTCACTCATTAGGCACCCCAGGCTTTACACTTTATGCTTCCGG
CTCGTATGTTGTGTGGAATTGTGAGCGGATAACAATTTCACACAGGAAACAGCTATGACCATGATTACGC
CAAGCTTGCATGCGCGGCCGCTGACTGGTGATCCATCTCGAATTTCTCGTTTCAAATTAGTCGTTGCTAT
ATATATTGTCTTATGTGTGGAAAACGAATAAGAAAAATTAGAGAAAGATGAGAGAGCAGGGGCAGAATGA
AAATTTGCATGGAAATTGAAGAAGATCACTGCTTTTTCCGATGAATGATGACTAAATAGAATGAGTTGAG
AGGAAAATAATCATAATTCTAATTTTAATTAGAAATATGATATGGAAAGTAAGCAAAACCACAAGGCTTT
TGCTCTGAACTTATTTCCGAAAAAAAAAGTGAAACTGAAAGTTAGAATTTTCAAAATAAATATTGCGAGA
GTCAACCTTCAGAAAAATTGGCGAGAAATCAAATTTGAATTCTCTGAAAATTTAGTTAAAATACATATGT
TATCCTTCTTTGTTTTTTGGCCTTAGCCTGCCTTCAAGGCGACCTGAGCCTATGCGGGTGCCTAATACCG
AAACACACATAATTTTTTTTTTTAATCTTTAAATACTGTAACGAGTCGCGAGATCCAGCGAGACCCATAG
AATATGTTGAGCGCTGCAAACAATCGTATAACTCTTGTCCAAATTTTTCCACTCTGTATTTTTGCAAGCA
GTTCAACAAATGGTCATCATTTTTATAACCCATATCTATATTCGAATCTGACATAACAAATAATACTAAG
CACATCCTCCCACATCTCTTTTCATTCAAGTTGCGCAATTCCCCTAATAACTATGGATGGAGGGGGGACC
GAGCCCAAAGATTATTCAAAACGATAACGACTTTTTCATGCGGCCAACGAAAAATAAAACTTTTCTCATA
TTCTCCTATTTCCCATTTCAAGAATTACATCCCCATGGGACGTTGAAATCACATCATATTAGTATATGTT
AATTGTTCTTTTCACTGGAATATCGCCACGCCCCCCTTCCGGTGGCTCATTGGTTTCGAGAAGAAGGCGG
AGCCGAAGTGGGTTCTTCTTTCTTTTTTTTGTGGTAGAAGTCTAGCAGGATTAAGCTACTATTCCATTAG
AGGATCTTCTTCTTCCAAAAAGTGAAAATGCCAAAGAAGAAGCGTAAGGTCATGTCACGACTGGATAAAT
CGAAGGTCATCAACTCTGCTCTGGAACTGCTGAATGGAGTGGGAATTGAAGGACTTACAACCCGAAAGCT
TGCACAAAAATTGGGAGTTGAACAACCAACACTTTACTGGCATGTTAAGAATAAGCGAGCACTTTTGGAT
GCTCTTCCAATTGAAATGTTGGATAGACATCATACTCATTCATGTCCACTTGAAGGAGAATCTTGGCAAG
ATTTCTTGAGAAACAACGCAAAGTCATACCGATGCGCTCTTTTGTCTCATAGAGATGGAGCAAAAGTTCA
TCTTGGAACACGACCAACTGAAAAGCAATACGAAACATTGGAAAACCAACTTGCTTTCTTGTGTCAACAA
GGATTTTCATTGGAAAATGCTCTTTACGCATTGTCTGCTGTTGGACATTTTACACTTGGATGCGTTTTGG
AAGAACAAGAACATCAAGTTGCAAAAGAAGAACGAGAAACTCCAACAACTGATTCAATGCCACCACTTTT
GAAGCAAGCTATCGAACTTTTCGATAGACAAGGAGCAGAACCAGCTTTCCTTTTTGGACTGGAACTTATT
ATCTGTGGACTTGAGAAACAACTGAAATGTGAATCGGGAGGAGGATCCGGATCAGGATCTGGATCAGGAT
CTGGATCAGCGCTTAAAAAAGAATTGCAAGCTAATAAGAAGGAACTTGCACAATTGAAGTGGGAACTTCA
AGCTTTGAAAAAAGAACTTGCACAGTAAGCTGTCTCATCCTACTTTCACCTAGTTAACTGCTTGTCTTAA
AATCTATGCTTCTCTTTAGTATCTAAAATTTTCCTAGAAGCTTACAAGTATATAAATGGTCTCTTCTCAA
TAAAGGTTGTATATTTATTCATCTTATTGAATCTGCCATTTCCTCGTTTTTGCGAGTTTATATACCTTCC
AATTTTCTTTCTATTGTATTTTCAACTTCTAATTTTAATTCAGGGAAACTGCTTCAACGCATCCGGTAGA
AAAAATGCTCGAGATGGTGAGCAAGGGCGAGGAGGATAACATGGCCATCATCAAGGAGTTCATGCGCTTC
AAGGTGCACATGGAGGGCTCCGTGAACGGCCACGAGTTCGAGATCGAGGGCGAGGGCGAGGGCCGCCCCT
ACGAGGGCACCCAGACCGCCAAGCTGAAGGTGACCAAGGGTGGCCCCCTGCCCTTCGCCTGGGACATCCT
GTCCCCTCAGTTCATGTACGGCTCCAAGGCCTACGTGAAGCACCCCGCCGACATCCCCGACTACTTGAAG
CTGTCCTTCCCCGAGGGCTTCAAGTGGGAGCGCGTGATGAACTTCGAGGACGGCGGCGTGGTGACCGTGA
CCCAGGACTCCTCCCTGCAGGACGGCGAGTTCATCTACAAGGTGAAGCTGCGCGGCACCAACTTCCCCTC
CGACGGCCCCGTAATGCAGAAGAAGACCATGGGCTGGGAGGCCTCCTCCGAGCGGATGTACCCCGAGGAC
GGCGCCCTGAAGGGCGAGATCAAGCAGAGGCTGAAGCTGAAGGACGGCGGCCACTACGACGCTGAGGTCA
AGACCACCTACAAGGCCAAGAAGCCCGTGCAGCTGCCCGGCGCCTACAACGTCAACATCAAGTTGGACAT
CACCTCCCACAACGAGGACTACACCATCGTGGAACAGTACGAACGCGCCGAGGGCCGCCACTCCACCGGC
GGCATGGACGAGCTGTACAAGTAAGAATTCCAACTGAGCGCCGGTCGCTACCATTACCAACTTGTCTGGT
GTCAAAAATAATAGGGGCCGCTGTCATCAGAGTAAGTTTAAACTGAGTTCTACTAACTAACGAGTAATAT
TTAAATTTTCAGCATCTCGCGCCCGTGCCTCTGACTTCTAAGTCCAATTACTCTTCAACATCCCTACATG
CTCTTTCTCCCTGTGCTCCCACCCCCTATTTTTGTTATTATCAAAAAACTTCTCTTAATTTCTTTGTTTT
TTAGCTTCTTTTAAGTCACCTCTAACAATGAAATTGTGTAGATTCAAAAATAGAATTAATTCGTAATAAA
AAGTCGAAAAAAATTGTGCTCCCTCCCCCCATTAATAATAATTCTATCCCAAAATCTACACAATGTTCTG
TGTACACTTCTTATGTTTTTTACTTCTGATAAATTTTTTTGAAACATCATAGAAAAAACCGCACACAAAA
TACCTTATCATATGTTACGTTTCAGTTTATGACCGCAATTTTTATTTCTTCGCACGTCTGGGCCTCTCAT
GACGTCAAATCATGCTCATCGTGAAAAAGTTTTGGAGTATTTTTGGAATTTTTCAATCAAGTGAAAGTTT
ATGAAATTAATTTTCCTGCTTTTGCTTTTTGGGGTTTCCCCTATTGTTTGTCAAGATTTCGAGGACGGCG
TTTTTCTTGCTAAAATCACAAGTATTGATGAGCACGATGCAAGAAAGATCGGAAGAAGGTTTGGGTTTGA
GGCTCAGTGGAAGGTGAGTAGAAGTTGATAATTTGAAAGTGGAGTAGTGTCTATGGGGTTTTTGCCTTAA
ATGACAGAATACATTCCCAATATACCAAACATAACTGTTTCCTACTAGTCGGCCGTACGGGCCCTTTCGT
CTCGCGCGTTTCGGTGATGACGGTGAAAACCTCTGACACATGCAGCTCCCGGAGACGGTCACAGCTTGTC
TGTAAGCGGATGCCGGGAGCAGACAAGCCCGTCAGGGCGCGTCAGCGGGTGTTGGCGGGTGTCGGGGCTG
GCTTAACTATGCGGCATCAGAGCAGATTGTACTGAGAGTGCACCATATGCGGTGTGAAATACCGCACAGA
TGCGTAAGGAGAAAATACCGCATCAGGCGGCCTTAATTAAGGGCCTCGTGATACGCCTATTTTTATAGGT
TAATGTCATGATAATAATGGTTTCTTAGACGTCAGGTGGCACTTTTCGGGGAAATGTGCGCGGAACCCCT
ATTTGTTTATTTTTCTAAATACATTCAAATATGTATCCGCTCATGAGACAATAACCCTGATAAATGCTTC
AATAATATTGAAAAAGGAAGAGTATGAGTATTCAACATTTCCGTGTCGCCCTTATTCCCTTTTTTGCGGC
ATTTTGCCTTCCTGTTTTTGCTCACCCAGAAACGCTGGTGAAAGTAAAAGATGCTGAAGATCAGTTGGGT
GCACGAGTGGGTTACATCGAACTGGATCTCAACAGCGGTAAGATCCTTGAGAGTTTTCGCCCCGAAGAAC
GTTTTCCAATGATGAGCACTTTTAAAGTTCTGCTATGTGGCGCGGTATTATCCCGTATTGACGCCGGGCA
AGAGCAACTCGGTCGCCGCATACACTATTCTCAGAATGACTTGGTTGAGTACTCACCAGTCACAGAAAAG
CATCTTACGGATGGCATGACAGTAAGAGAATTATGCAGTGCTGCCATAACCATGAGTGATAACACTGCGG
CCAACTTACTTCTGACAACGATCGGAGGACCGAAGGAGCTAACCGCTTTTTTGCACAACATGGGGGATCA
TGTAACTCGCCTTGATCGTTGGGAACCGGAGCTGAATGAAGCCATACCAAACGACGAGCGTGACACCACG
ATGCCTGTAGCAATGGCAACAACGTTGCGCAAACTATTAACTGGCGAACTACTTACTCTAGCTTCCCGGC
AACAATTAATAGACTGGATGGAGGCGGATAAAGTTGCAGGACCACTTCTGCGCTCGGCCCTTCCGGCTGG
CTGGTTTATTGCTGATAAATCTGGAGCCGGTGAGCGTGGGTCTCGCGGTATCATTGCAGCACTGGGGCCA
GATGGTAAGCCCTCCCGTATCGTAGTTATCTACACGACGGGGAGTCAGGCAACTATGGATGAACGAAATA
GACAGATCGCTGAGATAGGTGCCTCACTGATTAAGCATTGGTAACTGTCAGACCAAGTTTACTCATATAT
ACTTTAGATTGATTTAAAACTTCATTTTTAATTTAAAAGGATCTAGGTGAAGATCCTTTTTGATAATCTC
ATGACCAAAATCCCTTAACGTGAGTTTTCGTTCCACTGAGCGTCAGACCCCGTAGAAAAGATCAAAGGAT
CTTCTTGAGATCCTTTTTTTCTGCGCGTAATCTGCTGCTTGCAAACAAAAAAACCACCGCTACCAGCGGT
GGTTTGTTTGCCGGATCAAGAGCTACCAACTCTTTTTCCGAAGGTAACTGGCTTCAGCAGAGCGCAGATA
CCAAATACTGTTCTTCTAGTGTAGCCGTAGTTAGGCCACCACTTCAAGAACTCTGTAGCACCGCCTACAT
ACCTCGCTCTGCTAATCCTGTTACCAGTGGCTGCTGCCAGTGGCGATAAGTCGTGTCTTACCGGGTTGGA
CTCAAGACGATAGTTACCGGATAAGGCGCAGCGGTCGGGCTGAACGGGGGGTTCGTGCACACAGCCCAGC
TTGGAGCGAACGACCTACACCGAACTGAGATACCTACAGCGTGAGCTATGAGAAAGCGCCACGCTTCCCG
AAGGGAGAAAGGCGGACAGGTATCCGGTAAGCGGCAGGGTCGGAACAGGAGAGCGCACGAGGGAGCTTCC
AGGGGGAAACGCCTGGTATCTTTATAGTCCTGTCGGGTTTCGCCACCTCTGACTTGAGCGTCGATTTTTG
TGATGCTCGTCAGGGGGGCGGAGCCTATGGAAAAACGCCAGCAACGCGGCCTTTTTACGGTTCCTGGCCT
TTTGCTGGCCTTTTGCTCACATGTTCTTTCCTGCGTTATCCCCTGATTCTGTGGATAACCGTATTACCGC
CTTTGAGTGAGCTGATACCGCTCGCCGCAGCCGAACGACCGAGCGCAGCGAGTCAGTGAGCGAGGAAGCG
GAAGAGCGCCCAATACGCAAACCGCC
Features (pLannotate 1.2.2; 12 found; start..end, strand, type, name):
     85..106     +  protein_bind   CAP binding site: CAP binding activates transcription in the presence of cAMP. E. coli catabolite activator protein
    121..151     +  promoter       lac promoter: promoter for the E. coli lac operon
    159..175     +  protein_bind   lac operator: The lac repressor binds to the lac operator to inhibit transcription in E. coli. This inhibition can be relieved by adding lactose or isopropyl-β-D-thiogalactopyranoside (IPTG). lac repressor encoded by lacI
   1312..1929    +  CDS            tetR: TETR2_ECOLX - Experimental evidence at protein level: Swiss-Prot protein existence level 1. TetR is the repressor of the tetracycline resistance element; its N-terminal region forms a helix-turn-helix structure and binds DNA. Binding of tetracycline to TetR reduces the repressor affinity for the tetracycline resistance gene (tetA) promoter operator sites. From Escherichia coli.
   2324..3031    +  CDS            mCherry: mCherry is a basic (constitutively fluorescent) red fluorescent protein published in 2004, derived from Discosoma sp.. It is reported to be a very rapidly-maturing monomer with low acid sensitivity.
   3641..3793    +  CDS            aex-5 (fragment): AEX5_CAEEL - Also known as kpc-3 From Caenorhabditis elegans.
   3921..3956    +  CDS            rop (fragment): Rop protein, which maintains plasmids at low copy number; rop
   4058..4157    +  misc_feature   bom (fragment): basis of mobility region from pBR322
   4259..4363    +  promoter       AmpR promoter: bla
   4364..5224    +  CDS            AmpR: β-lactamase; bla; confers resistance to ampicillin, carbenicillin, and related antibiotics
   5395..5983    +  rep_origin     ori: high-copy-number ColE1/pMB1/pBR322/pUC origin of replication
   6166..72      +  CDS            lacI (fragment) (across the origin): lac repressor; lacI; The lac repressor binds to the lac operator to inhibit transcription in E. coli. This inhibition can be relieved by adding lactose or isopropyl-β-D-thiogalactopyranoside (IPTG).
