[The description below was written by a language model from this plasmid's Addgene catalogue record and pLannotate feature annotations shown in this document.]
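Description:
TC513 is a C. elegans expression plasmid built on the pPD95.77 worm vector backbone. It is maintained in E. coli as a high-copy plasmid through a ColE1/pUC-type origin and selected with ampicillin via the β-lactamase gene and its own promoter. The sequenced record is about 6.2 kb. Besides these elements it carries leftover cloning-vector parts: the lac promoter, operator and CAP site, and fragments of lacI, rop and bom. None of these contributes to function in the worm.

The payload is a bicistronic cassette described as Punc-4c::SV40 NLS::rtetR::Zip(+)::SL2::mCherry. A version of the unc-4 promoter (unc-4c) drives a reverse Tet repressor (rtetR) DNA-binding module, which carries an SV40 nuclear localisation signal and is fused to a "Zip(+)" domain. By its name this is presumably one half of a leucine-zipper pair that recruits a partner protein carrying the complementary zipper, although the record does not define it. Downstream, an SL2 trans-splicing spacer allows mCherry to be expressed from the same operon-like transcript as a separate protein, so red fluorescence marks the cells in which the promoter is active.

The automated annotation detects only the tetR-related and mCherry coding sequences. It does not label the promoter, NLS, zipper or SL2 region. A short aex-5 fragment annotated downstream of mCherry probably reflects worm genomic sequence in the backbone's 3' region. The depositor notes several sequence differences from the theoretical map that do not affect function.

The associated work describes a Tet/Q hybrid system for controlling transgene expression in C. elegans, so this plasmid most likely supplies the cell-type-restricted, tetracycline-responsive DNA-binding component of a split transcriptional regulator.
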