Addgene plasmid #122616: TC513
Purpose: Punc-4c::SV40 NLS::rtetR::Zip(+)::SL2::mCherry
Depositing lab: Tian Chi. Depositing organization: ShanghaiTech University. Publication: A Tet/Q Hybrid System for Robust and Versatile Control of Transgene Expression in C. elegans. Mao S, Qi Y, Zhu H, Huang X, Zou Y, Chi T. iScience. 2019 Jan 25;11:224-237. doi: 10.1016/j.isci.2018.12.023. Epub 2018 Dec 27. PubMed 30634168.
Backbone
  Vector backbone: pPD95.77
  Vector type: Worm Expression
Growth in bacteria
  Bacterial resistance: Ampicillin, 100 μg/mL
  Growth temperature: 37°C
  Growth strain: NEB Stable
  Copy number: High Copy
Gene/Insert
  Gene/Insert name: SV40 NLS::rtetR::Zip(+)::SL2::mCherry (alt name: Punc-4c::SV40 NLS::rtetR::Zip(+)::SL2::mCherry)
  Species: C. elegans (nematode)
  Cloning method: Unknown
Terms and licenses: Academic/Nonprofit Terms; Industry Terms: Not Available to Industry
Depositor comments: Several differences are present in the Addgene NGS sequence compared to the theoretical sequence present in the attached Genbank file that do not impact the function of the plasmid.
How to cite: TC513 was a gift from Tian Chi (Addgene plasmid # 122616 ; http://n2t.net/addgene:122616 ; RRID:Addgene_122616)
